Addgene plasmid #162470: HJP-176-IVS-Syn21-CreA-gp41-1N-WPREw
Purpose: This insert, when expressed in the same cell with other split Cre component, forms Cre recombinase through protein trans-splicing using split intein.
Depositing lab: Benjamin White. Depositing organization: National Institute of Mental Health (NIMH). Publication: Cre-assisted fine-mapping of neural circuits using orthogonal split inteins. Luan H, Kuzin A, Odenwald WF, White BH. Elife. 2020 Apr 14;9. pii: 53041. doi: 10.7554/eLife.53041. PubMed 32286225.
Backbone
  Vector backbone: pBPGw
  Vector type: Cre/Lox
Growth in bacteria
  Bacterial resistance: Chloramphenicol and Ampicillin, 25 & 100 μg/mL
  Growth temperature: 37°C
  Growth strain: ccdB Survival
  Copy number: High Copy
Gene/Insert
  Gene/Insert name: CreA
  Species: Synthetic
  Cloning method: Gateway Cloning
Terms and licenses: Academic/Nonprofit Terms; Industry Terms: Not Available to Industry
How to cite: HJP-176-IVS-Syn21-CreA-gp41-1N-WPREw was a gift from Benjamin White (Addgene plasmid # 162470 ; http://n2t.net/addgene:162470 ; RRID:Addgene_162470)
