[The description below was written by a language model from this plasmid's Addgene catalogue record and pLannotate feature annotations shown in this document.]
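Description:
HJP-176-IVS-Syn21-CreA-gp41-1N-WPREw is a 9.9 kb Drosophila transgenesis vector built on the pBPGw backbone. It serves as a Gateway destination plasmid for placing a split-Cre fragment under the control of a cloned enhancer or regulatory fragment. It replicates in E. coli from a high-copy ColE1/pUC origin and carries AmpR. The intact Gateway cassette, with attR1 and attR2 flanking a chloramphenicol resistance gene and the ccdB toxin, explains the dual ampicillin/chloramphenicol selection and the need for a ccdB-tolerant host strain. An LR reaction would replace this cassette with an entry-clone fragment immediately upstream of the coding unit. The annotation does not identify a promoter driving the insert, so expression presumably depends on what is recombined in, together with any unannotated basal promoter retained from the backbone.

Downstream of attR2 lies the payload. A modified Drosophila myosin heavy chain intron (IVS) comes first, followed, according to the construct name, by the Syn21 translational enhancer. Next is a partial Cre coding sequence (CreA), which the name indicates is fused to the N-terminal half of the gp41-1 split intein, and then a WPRE. The intein and Syn21 are not annotated in the feature table. The IVS, Syn21 and WPRE elements are standard additions that boost transcript processing and translation. CreA alone is an incomplete recombinase. When it is co-expressed in the same cell with the complementary split-Cre component, intein-mediated protein trans-splicing joins the fragments into full Cre recombinase.

A φC31 attB site allows site-specific integration into attP landing sites in the fly genome, and mini-white provides an eye-colour marker for identifying transformants. The construct is intended for intersectional genetic strategies that restrict Cre activity to cells where two expression patterns overlap, for fine-mapping of neural circuits.
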