Features (pLannotate 1.2.2; 18 found; start..end, strand, type, name):
    103..133     +  promoter       lac UV5 promoter: E. coli lac promoter with an "up" mutation
    157..186     +  promoter       cat promoter (fragment): promoter of the E. coli cat gene encoding chloramphenicol acetyltransferase
    187..846     +  CDS            CmR: chloramphenicol acetyltransferase; cat; confers resistance to chloramphenicol
   1025..1183    +  CDS            ccdA (fragment): CCDA_ECO57 - Also known as H, letA. Experimental evidence at protein level: Swiss-Prot protein existence level 1. Antitoxin component of a type II toxin-antitoxin (TA) system which inhibits the post-segregational killing (PSK) of plasmid-free cells, also referred to as a plasmid addiction system. Binds to and blocks the activity of CcdB; will also remove bound CcdB protein from the CcdB-GyrA complex by forming a CcdA-CcdB complex, a process termed rejuvenation. Functions as a transcriptional corepressor for the ccdAB operon, repression also requires CcdB (By similarity). From Escherichia coli
   1188..1490    +  CDS            ccdB: CCDB_ECOLI - Also known as G, letB, letD. Experimental evidence at protein level: Swiss-Prot protein existence level 1. Toxic component of a type II toxin-antitoxin (TA) system, functioning in plasmid maintainence. Responsible for the post- segregational killing (PSK) of plasmid-free cells, also referred to as a plasmid addiction system. Half-life of over 2 hours. Cell killing by CcdB is accompanied by filamentation, defects in chromosome and plasmid segregation, defects in cell division, formation of anucleate cells, decreased DNA synthesis and plasmid loss. Interferes with the activity of DN
   1534..1658    -  protein_bind   attR2: mutant version of attR; recombination site for the Gateway® LR reaction LR Clonase™
   1697..1763    +  intron         Mhc intron: modified Drosophila myosin heavy chain intron 16 (Pfeiffer et al., 2010)
   1792..2118    +  CDS            cre (fragment): RECR_BPP1 - Experimental evidence at protein level: Swiss-Prot protein existence level 1. Catalyzes site-specific recombination between two 34-base- pair LOXP sites. Its role is to maintain the phage genome as a monomeric unit-copy plasmid in the lysogenic state. From Escherichia phage P1 (Bacteriophage P1).
   2400..2988    +  misc_feature   WPRE: woodchuck hepatitis virus posttranscriptional regulatory element
   2992..3012    +  misc_feature   MCS (fragment): pBluescript multiple cloning site
   3249..3273    -  misc_feature   MCS (fragment): pBluescript multiple cloning site
   3348..3503    -  CDS            YPB1_ECOLX (fragment): Protein predicted: Swiss-Prot protein existence level 4. From Escherichia coli.
   3508..7627    -  gene           mini-white: white; This modified version of the white gene lacks part of the first intron.
   7843..7912    -  protein_bind   attB: attB site for the φC31 integrase (Groth et al., 2000) phage φC31 integrase
   7999..8587    -  rep_origin     ori: high-copy-number ColE1/pMB1/pBR322/pUC origin of replication
   8758..9618    -  CDS            AmpR: β-lactamase; bla; confers resistance to ampicillin, carbenicillin, and related antibiotics
   9619..9723    -  promoter       AmpR promoter: bla
   9836..78      +  protein_bind   attR1 (across the origin): mutant version of attR; recombination site for the Gateway® LR reaction LR Clonase™
>Addgene plasmid #162470 | HJP-176-IVS-Syn21-CreA-gp41-1N-WPREw | addgene full sequence | sequence record 320103 | Addgene NGS Result
TATCAATATATTAAATTAGATTTTGCATAAAAAACAGACTACATAATACTGTAAAACACAACATATCCAG
TCACTATGGCGGCCGCATTAGGCACCCCAGGCTTTACACTTTATGCTTCCGGCTCGTATAATGTGTGGAT
TTTGAGTTAGGATCCGTCGAGATTTTCAGGAGCTAAGGAAGCTAAAATGGAGAAAAAAATCACTGGATAT
ACCACCGTTGATATATCCCAATGGCATCGTAAAGAACATTTTGAGGCATTTCAGTCAGTTGCTCAATGTA
CCTATAACCAGACCGTTCAGCTGGATATTACGGCCTTTTTAAAGACCGTAAAGAAAAATAAGCACAAGTT
TTATCCGGCCTTTATTCACATTCTTGCCCGCCTGATGAATGCTCATCCGGAATTCCGTATGGCAATGAAA
GACGGTGAGCTGGTGATATGGGATAGTGTTCACCCTTGTTACACCGTTTTCCATGAGCAAACTGAAACGT
TTTCATCGCTCTGGAGTGAATACCACGACGATTTCCGGCAGTTTCTACACATATATTCGCAAGATGTGGC
GTGTTACGGTGAAAACCTGGCCTATTTCCCTAAAGGGTTTATTGAGAATATGTTTTTCGTCTCAGCCAAT
CCCTGGGTGAGTTTCACCAGTTTTGATTTAAACGTGGCCAATATGGACAACTTCTTCGCCCCCGTTTTCA
CCATGGGCAAATATTATACGCAAGGCGACAAGGTGCTGATGCCGCTGGCGATTCAGGTTCATCATGCCGT
TTGTGATGGCTTCCATGTCGGCAGAATGCTTAATGAATTACAACAGTACTGCGATGAGTGGCAGGGCGGG
GCGTAAACGCGTGGATCCGGCTTACTAAAAGCCAGATAACAGTATGCGTATTTGCGCGCTGATTTTTGCG
GTATAAGAATATATACTGATATGTATACCCGAAGTATGTCAAAAAGAGGTATGCTATGAAGCAGCGTATT
ACAGTGACAGTTGACAGCGACAGCTATCAGTTGCTCAAGGCATATATGATGTCAATATCTCCGGTCTGGT
AAGCACAACCATGCAGAATGAAGCCCGTCGTCTGCGTGCCGAACGCTGGAAAGCGGAAAATCAGGAAGGG
ATGGCTGAGGTCGCCCGGTTTATTGAAATGAACGGCTCTTTTGCTGACGAGAACAGGGGCTGGTGAAATG
CAGTTTAAGGTTTACACCTATAAAAGAGAGAGCCGTTATCGTCTGTTTGTGGATGTACAGAGTGATATTA
TTGACACGCCCGGGCGACGGATGGTGATCCCCCTGGCCAGTGCACGTCTGCTGTCAGATAAAGTCTCCCG
TGAACTTTACCCGGTGGTGCATATCGGGGATGAAAGCTGGCGCATGATGACCACCGATATGGCCAGTGTG
CCGGTCTCCGTTATCGGGGAAGAAGTGGCTGATCTCAGCCACCGCGAAAATGACATCAAAAACGCCATTA
ACCTGATGTTCTGGGGAATATAAATGTCAGGCTCCCTTATACACAGCCAGTCTGCAGGTCGACCATAGTG
ACTGGATATGTTGTGTTTTACAGTATTATGTAGTCTGTTTTTTATGCAAAATCTAATTTAATATATTGAT
ATTTATATCATTTTACGTTTCTCGTTCAGCTTTCTTGTACAAAGTGGTGATAAACGGCCGGCCAGATCTG
GTACCGCTAGAAAAAGGTAGGTTCAACCACTGATGCCTAGGCACACCGAAACGACTAACCCTAATTCTTA
TCCTTTACTTCAGGGCTAGCAACTTAAAAAAAAAAATCAAAATGAGTAACTTGCTCACGGTACACCAAAA
TTTGCCGGCCCTGCCTGTGGACGCCACGTCCGACGAGGTCCGAAAGAATCTGATGGACATGTTCCGTGAC
AGGCAGGCCTTTAGCGAGCACACCTGGAAGATGCTGCTCTCGGTGTGCAGGTCCTGGGCCGCTTGGTGCA
AGCTGAACAACCGAAAGTGGTTTCCCGCGGAGCCCGAGGACGTCCGCGATTATCTGCTGTACCTGCAGGC
TCGCGGACTGGCCGTCAAAACAATACAGCAACATTTGGGTCAGCTGAACATGCTCCACAGGCGCAGCGGA
CTGCCCCGGCCATCCGATTGCCTGGATCTGAAGACCCAGGTGCAGACCCCCCAGGGCATGAAGGAGATCA
GCAACATCCAGGTGGGCGATCTGGTGCTGAGCAACACCGGCTACAACGAGGTGCTGAACGTGTTCCCCAA
GAGCAAGAAGAAGAGCTACAAGATCACCCTGGAGGATGGCAAGGAGATCATCTGCAGCGAGGAGCACCTG
TTCCCCACCCAGACCGGCGAGATGAACATCAGCGGCGGCCTGAAGGAGGGCATGTGCCTGTACGTGAAGG
AGTAAACCGGTGTTTAAACAATCAACCTCTGGATTACAAAATTTGTGAAAGATTGACTGGTATTCTTAAC
TATGTTGCTCCTTTTACGCTATGTGGATACGCTGCTTTAATGCCTTTGTATCATGCTATTGCTTCCCGTA
TGGCTTTCATTTTCTCCTCCTTGTATAAATCCTGGTTGCTGTCTCTTTATGAGGAGTTGTGGCCCGTTGT
CAGGCAACGTGGCGTGGTGTGCACTGTGTTTGCTGACGCAACCCCCACTGGTTGGGGCATTGCCACCACC
TGTCAGCTCCTTTCCGGGACTTTCGCTTTCCCCCTCCCTATTGCCACGGCGGAACTCATCGCCGCCTGCC
TTGCCCGCTGCTGGACAGGGGCTCGGCTGTTGGGCACTGACAATTCCGTGGTGTTGTCGGGGAAATCATC
GTCCTTTCCTTGGCTGCTCGCCTGTGTTGCCACCTGGATTCTGCGCGGGACGTCCTTCTGCTACGTCCCT
TCGGCCCTCAATCCAGCGGACCTTCCTTCCCGCGGCCTGCTGCCGGCTCTGCGGCCTCTTCCGCGTCTTC
GCCTTCGCCCTCAGACGAGTCGGATCTCCCTTTGGGCCGCCTCCCCGCCTGAAGCTTATCGATACCGTCG
ACTAAAGCCAAATAGAAAATTATTCAGTTCCTGGCTTAAGTTTTTAAAAGTGATATTATTTATTTGGTTG
TAACCAACCAAAAGAATGTAAATAACTAATACATAATTATGTTAGTTTTAAGTTAGCAACAAATTGATTT
TAGCTATATTAGCTACTTGGTTAATAAATAGAATATATTTATTTAAAGATAATTGCGTTTTTATTGTCAG
GGAGTGAGTTTGCTTAAAAACTCGTTTAGATCCACTAGTTCTAGAGCGGCCGCTGGCCACGGGTGCGCAT
GATCGTGCTCCTGTCGTTGAGGACCCGGCTAGGCTGGCGGGGTTGCCTTACTGGTTAGCAGAATGAATCA
CCGATACGCGAGCGAACGTGAAGCGACTGCTGCTGCAAAACGTCTGCGACCTGAGCAACAACATGAATGG
TCTTCGGTTTCCGTGTTTCGTAAAGTCTGGAAACGCGGAAGTCAGCGCCCTGCACCATTATGTTCCGGAG
GCGCGCCCTAGTTCCAGTGAAATCCAAGCATTTTCTAAATTAAATGTATTCTTATTATTATAGTTGTTAT
TTTTGATATATATAAACAACACTATTATGCCCACCATTTTTTTGAGATGCATCTACACAAGGAACAAACA
CTGGATGTCACTTTCAGTTCAAATTGTAACGCTAATCACTCCGAACAGGTCACAAAAAATTACCTTAAAA
AGTCATAATATTAAATTAGAATAAATATAGCTGTGAGGGAAATATATACAAATATATTGGAGCAAATAAA
TTGTACATACAAATATTTATTACTAATTTCTATTGAGACGAAATGAACCACTCGGAACCATTTGAGCGAA
CCGAATCGCGCGGAACTAACGACAGTCGCTCCAAGGTCGTCGAACAAAAGGTGAATGTGTTGCGGAGAGC
GGGTGGGAGACAGCGAAAGAGCAACTACGAAACGTGGTGTGGTGGAGGTGAATTATGAAGAGGGCGCGCG
ATTTGAAAAGTATGTATATAAAAAATATATCCCGGTGTTTTATGTAGCGATAAACGAGTTTTTGATGTAA
GGTATGCAGGTGTGTAAGTCTTTTGGTTAGAAGACAAATCCAAAGTCTACTTGTGGGGATGTTCGAAGGG
GAAATACTTGTATTCTATAGGTCATATCTTGTTTTTATTGGCACAAATATAATTACATTAGCTTTTTGAG
GGGGCAATAAACAGTAAACACGATGGTAATAATGGTAAAAAAAAAAAACAAGCAGTTATTTCGGATATAT
GTCGGCTACTCCTTGCGTCGGGCCCGAAGTCTTAGAGCCAGATATGCGAGCACCCGGAAGCTCACGATGA
GAATGGCCAGACCCACGTAGTCCAGCGGCAGATCGGCGGCGGAGAAGTTAAGCGTCTCCAGGATGACCTT
GCCCGAACTGGGGCACGTGGTGTTCGACGATGTGCAGCTAATTTCGCCCGGCTCCACGTCCGCCCATTGG
TTAATCAGCAGACCCTCGTTGGCGTAACGGAACCATGAGAGGTACGACAACCATTTGAGGTATACTGGCA
CCGAGCCCGAGTTCAAGAAGAAGCCGCCAAAGAGCAGGAATGGTATGATAACCGGCGGACCCACAGACAG
CGCCATCGAGGTCGAGGAGCTGGCGCAGGATATTAGATATCCGAAGGACGTTGACACATTGGCCACCAGA
GTGACCAGCGCCAGGCAGTTGAAGAAGTGCAGCACTCCGGCCCGCAGTCCGATCATCGGATAGGCAATCG
CCGTGAAGACCAGTGGCACTGTGAGAAAAAGCGGCAATTCGGCAATCGTTTTGCCCAGAAAGTATGTGTC
ACAGCGATAAAGTCGACTTCGGGCCTCCCTCATAAAAACTGGCAGCTCTGAGGTGAACACCTAAATCGAA
TCGATTCATTAGAAAGTTAGTAAATTATTGAAATGCAAATGTATTCTAAACATGACTTACATTTATCGTG
GCAAAGACGTTTTGAAAGGTCATGTTGGTCAGGAAGAGGAAGATGGCTCCGTTGATATTCATCACACCCA
CTTGCGTGAGTTGTTGGCCCAAAAAGATGAGGCCAATCAAGATGGCAACCATCTGCAAATTAAAATGTTA
CTCGCATCTCATTAATATTCGCGAGTTAAATGAAATTTATTTATCTTCTGCAAAACTATAAACTATACAT
CTCATTGAAAAAAACTAAGAAGGGTGTGGAATCAGGCAATTCTATCTAAAATCTAGCGAATTTGTTTCCA
AGAATTGTAAGCGTTATATCATTTGTTTCCACTGGAACCACTCACCGTTGTCTGAATAAGTCGCACTTTT
ACGAGGAGTGGTTCCTTGAGCACCGACAGCCAGGATCGCCACAGGACCGCCCGGAACTGCATGAACCAGG
TGGCCTTGTAGGTGTACCCATTCTCCGGCTGCTCCAGTGGCTTCTCCAGATTTTTGGTGGCCAACAACTG
CTCCATATCCCGGGCTACTTTGCTAATGGCAAAATTGTCGCATATCTTGGCGATCCGATCACGGGACTCG
ATCTCCCGTCCGGGCACAACGGCCAACACCTGTACGTAAAAGTCCGCCGGATTGTAGTTGGTAGGACACT
GGGCACCCACGCTGGATAGGAGTTGAGATGTTATGTAATACTAGATACCCTTAATAAACACATCGAACTC
ACTAGGAAAAGAAGTCGACGGCTTCGCTGGGAGTGCCCAAGAAAGCTACCCTGCCCTCGGCCATCAGAAG
GATCTTGTCAAAGAGCTCAAACAGCTCGGAAGACGGCTGATGAATGGTCAGGATGACGGTCTTGCCCTTC
TGCGACAGCTTCTTCAGCACCTGGACGACGCTGTGGGCGGTAAAGGAGTCCAGTCCGGAGGTGGGCTCAT
CGCAGATCAGAAGCGGCGGATCGGTTAGAGCCTCGGAGGCGAATGCCAGACGCTTCCTTTCTCCGCCGGA
CAGACCTTTCACCCTGCCGGGCACACCGATGATCGTGTGCTGACATTTGCTGAGCGAAAGCTCCTGGATC
ACCTGATCCACGCGGGCCACTCGCTGCCGATAGGTCAGATGTCGTGGCATCCGCACCATGGCTTGGAAAA
TCAGGTGTTCCCTGGCCGTTAGGGAGCCGATAAAGAGGTCATCCTGCTGGACATAGGCGCACCTGGCCTG
CATCTCCTTGGCGTCCACAGGTTGGCCATTGAGCAGTCGCATCCCGGATGGCGATACTTGGATGCCCTGC
GGCGATCGAAAGGCAAGGGCATTCAGCAGGGTCGTCTTTCCGGCACCGGAACTGCCCATCACGGCCAAAA
GTTCGCCCGGATAGGCCACGCCGCAAACTGAGTTTCAAATTGGTAATTGGACCCTTTATTAAGATTTCAC
ACAGATCAGCCGACTGCGAATAGAAACTCACCGTTCTTGAGCAAATGTTTCCTGGGCGCCGGTATGTGTC
GCTCGTTGCAGAATAGTCCGCGTGTCCGGTTGACCAGCTGCCGCCATCCGGAGCCCGGCTGATTGACCGC
CCCAAAGATGTCCATATTGTGCCAGGCATAGGTGAGGTTCTCGGCTAGTTGGCCGCTCCCTGAACCGGAG
TCCTCCGGCGGACTGGGTGGCCGGAGCGTGCCGTAGTTTTTGGCCTGCCCGAAGCCCTGGTTAATGCAGC
TCTGCGAAGCCGCTCCGCTGTCACCCTGCAATGATAGGGGATCTCAAATATCAACTACAAGCGTTATGCT
CATCTAACCCCGAACAAAAAGTACCCCGAAGTATCCTACGAAGTAGGTTTATACTTTTATTTATTTTTTG
TGCATCTAGGATCAGCTTAAAATATCTGGTTGTTATATTTTTTGTAAAAAAGAATATAGTCGAAAATGAA
TGCCTTTAGATGTCTTGATCATGATATGATCTCAAAAATTGTCTTATATAGCGAGAACAGCTACCAGAAT
AATCTGTTTCGTGTCACTATTTGTTTGTGCAATTGCGGTTTGGGATTTTTGTGGGTCGCAGTTCTCACGC
CGCAGACAATTTGATGTTGCAATCGCAGTTCCTATAGATCAAGTGAACTTAAGATGTATGCACATGTACT
ACTCACATTGTTCAGATGCTCGGCAGATGGGTGTTTGCTGCCTCCGCGAATTAATAGCTCCTGATCCTCT
TGGCCCATTGCCGGGATTTTTCACACTTTCCCCTGCTTACCCACCCAAAACCAATCACCACCCCAATCAC
TCAAAAAACAAACAAAAATAAGAAGCGAGAGGAGTTTTGGCACAGCACTTTGTGTTTAATTGATGGCGTA
AACCGCTTGGAGCTTCGTCACGAAACCGCTGACAAAATGCAACTGAAGGCGGACATTGACGCTACGTAAC
GCTACAAACGGTGGCGAAAGAGATAGCGGACGCAGCGGCGAAAGAGACGGCGATATTTCTGTGGACAGAG
AAGGAGGCAAACAGCGCTGACTTTGAGTGGAATGTCATTTTGAGTGAGAGGTAATCGAAAGAACCTGGTA
CATCAAATACCCTTGGATCGAAGTAAATTTAAAACTGATCAGATAAGTTCAATGATATCCAGTGCAGTAA
AAAAAAAAAATGTTTTTTTTATCTACTTTCCGCAAAAATGGGTTTTATTAACTTACATACATACTAGGCG
CGCCCATATGTTCGGCTTGTCGACATGCCCGCCGTGACCGTCGAGAACCCGCTGACGCTGCCCCGCGTAT
CCGCACCCGCCGACGCCGTCGCACGTCCCGTGCTCACCGTGACCACCGCGCCCAGCGGTTTCGAGGGCGA
GGGCTTCCCGGTGCGCCGCGCGTTCGCCGGGATCAACTACCGCCACCTCGACCCGTTCATCATGATGGAC
CAGATGGGTGAGGTGGAGTACGCGCCCGGGGAGCCCAAGGGCACGCCCTGGCACCCGCACCGCGGCTTCG
AGACCGTGACCTACATCGTCGACGGTAACATGTGAGCAAAAGGCCAGCAAAAGGCCAGGAACCGTAAAAA
GGCCGCGTTGCTGGCGTTTTTCCATAGGCTCCGCCCCCCTGACGAGCATCACAAAAATCGACGCTCAAGT
CAGAGGTGGCGAAACCCGACAGGACTATAAAGATACCAGGCGTTTCCCCCTGGAAGCTCCCTCGTGCGCT
CTCCTGTTCCGACCCTGCCGCTTACCGGATACCTGTCCGCCTTTCTCCCTTCGGGAAGCGTGGCGCTTTC
TCATAGCTCACGCTGTAGGTATCTCAGTTCGGTGTAGGTCGTTCGCTCCAAGCTGGGCTGTGTGCACGAA
CCCCCCGTTCAGCCCGACCGCTGCGCCTTATCCGGTAACTATCGTCTTGAGTCCAACCCGGTAAGACACG
ACTTATCGCCACTGGCAGCAGCCACTGGTAACAGGATTAGCAGAGCGAGGTATGTAGGCGGTGCTACAGA
GTTCTTGAAGTGGTGGCCTAACTACGGCTACACTAGAAGAACAGTATTTGGTATCTGCGCTCTGCTGAAG
CCAGTTACCTTCGGAAAAAGAGTTGGTAGCTCTTGATCCGGCAAACAAACCACCGCTGGTAGCGGTGGTT
TTTTTGTTTGCAAGCAGCAGATTACGCGCAGAAAAAAAGGATCTCAAGAAGATCCTTTGATCTTTTCTAC
GGGGTCTGACGCTCAGTGGAACGAAAACTCACGTTAAGGGATTTTGGTCATGAGATTATCAAAAAGGATC
TTCACCTAGATCCTTTTAAATTAAAAATGAAGTTTTAAATCAATCTAAAGTATATATGAGTAAACTTGGT
CTGACAGTTACCAATGCTTAATCAGTGAGGCACCTATCTCAGCGATCTGTCTATTTCGTTCATCCATAGT
TGCCTGACTCCCCGTCGTGTAGATAACTACGATACGGGAGGGCTTACCATCTGGCCCCAGTGCTGCAATG
ATACCGCGAGACCCACGCTCACCGGCTCCAGATTTATCAGCAATAAACCAGCCAGCCGGAAGGGCCGAGC
GCAGAAGTGGTCCTGCAACTTTATCCGCCTCCATCCAGTCTATTAATTGTTGCCGGGAAGCTAGAGTAAG
TAGTTCGCCAGTTAATAGTTTGCGCAACGTTGTTGCCATTGCTACAGGCATCGTGGTGTCACGCTCGTCG
TTTGGTATGGCTTCATTCAGCTCCGGTTCCCAACGATCAAGGCGAGTTACATGATCCCCCATGTTGTGCA
AAAAAGCGGTTAGCTCCTTCGGTCCTCCGATCGTTGTCAGAAGTAAGTTGGCCGCAGTGTTATCACTCAT
GGTTATGGCAGCACTGCATAATTCTCTTACTGTCATGCCATCCGTAAGATGCTTTTCTGTGACTGGTGAG
TACTCAACCAAGTCATTCTGAGAATAGTGTATGCGGCGACCGAGTTGCTCTTGCCCGGCGTCAATACGGG
ATAATACCGCGCCACATAGCAGAACTTTAAAAGTGCTCATCATTGGAAAACGTTCTTCGGGGCGAAAACT
CTCAAGGATCTTACCGCTGTTGAGATCCAGTTCGATGTAACCCACTCGTGCACCCAACTGATCTTCAGCA
TCTTTTACTTTCACCAGCGTTTCTGGGTGAGCAAAAACAGGAAGGCAAAATGCCGCAAAAAAGGGAATAA
GGGCGACACGGAAATGTTGAATACTCATACTCTTCCTTTTTCAATATTATTGAAGCATTTATCAGGGTTA
TTGTCTCATGAGCGGATACATATTTGAATGTATTTAGAAAAATAAACAAATAGGGGTTCCGCGCACATTT
CCCCGAAAAGTGCCACCTGAGTCTAAGAAACCATTATTATCATGACATTAACCTATAAAAATAGGCGTAT
CACGAGGCCCTTTCGTCTTCAAGAATTCGTTTATCACAAGTTTGTACAAAAAAGCTGAACGAGAAACGTA
AAATGATATAAA
